Addgene plasmid #17199: M58 pPET28b-TEV-full-length zebrafish beta catenin
Depositing lab: Randall Moon. Depositing organization: University of Washington.
Backbone
  Vector backbone: pET-28 b
  Backbone manufacturer: EMD Biosciences
  Backbone size w/o insert (bp): 5400
  Vector type: Bacterial Expression
Growth in bacteria
  Bacterial resistance: Kanamycin, 50 μg/mL
  Growth temperature: 37°C
  Growth strain: DH5alpha
  Copy number: Unknown
Gene/Insert
  Gene/Insert name: beta catenin (alt name: b-catenin)
  Species: D. rerio (zebrafish)
  Entrez Gene: ctnnb1 (a.k.a. ctnnb, id:ibd2058, wu:fb73e10, wu:fi81c06, wu:fk25h01)
  Tag / fusion protein: HIS (N terminal on backbone)
  Cloning method: Restriction Enzyme; 5′ cloning site SalI (unknown if destroyed); 3′ cloning site NotI (unknown if destroyed)
  Sequencing primers: 5′ T7
Terms and licenses: Academic/Nonprofit Terms; Industry Terms: Not Available to Industry
Depositor comments: Description: This is full length zebrafish beta catenin cDNA with a TEV protease site at the amino terminus following the HIS tag. Cloned into Sal1 and Not1 sites. Reference: Made by Ken-Ichi Takemaru.
How to cite: M58 pPET28b-TEV-full-length zebrafish beta catenin was a gift from Randall Moon (Addgene plasmid # 17199 ; http://n2t.net/addgene:17199 ; RRID:Addgene_17199)
