[The description below was written by a language model from this plasmid's Addgene catalogue record.]
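Description:
M58 pPET28b-TEV-full-length zebrafish beta catenin is a bacterial expression plasmid built on the pET-28b backbone (about 5.4 kb without insert). It carries the full-length cDNA of zebrafish (Danio rerio) beta-catenin, the product of the ctnnb1 gene, inserted between the SalI and NotI sites of the polylinker; the record does not say whether these sites survived cloning. The plasmid is selected with kanamycin and is propagated in a standard cloning strain (DH5alpha). Its copy number is listed as unknown, and no feature table is provided, so individual backbone elements are not itemised in the record.

The coding sequence is fused in frame to the N-terminal polyhistidine tag supplied by the backbone, and a TEV protease recognition site lies between the tag and the amino terminus of beta-catenin. This arrangement lets the recombinant protein be captured by immobilised metal affinity chromatography. The tag can then be cleaved off with TEV protease to leave near-native full-length protein. The promoter is not explicitly stated, but pET-28 vectors generally drive expression from a T7 promoter under lac operator control, which fits the listed T7 sequencing primer. Such vectors need a host that supplies T7 RNA polymerase for protein production, whereas the listed cloning strain serves only for maintenance.

The record gives no specific application. The design suits production and purification of recombinant zebrafish beta-catenin in E. coli, for example for biochemical, binding or structural studies of this Wnt pathway and cell adhesion component.
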