>Addgene plasmid #17199 | M58 pPET28b-TEV-full-length zebrafish beta catenin | addgene partial sequence | sequence record 22952 | 17199 with T7
TTTTGTTTAACTTTAAGAAGGAGATATACCATGGGCAGCAGCCATCATCATCATCATCACAGCAGCGGCC
TGGTGCCGCGCGGCAGCCATATGGCTAGCATGACTGGTGGACAGCAAATGGGTCGGGATCCGAATTCGAG
CTCCGTCGACGAAAACCTGTATTTTCAGGGCATGGCTACCCAGTCTGACTTGATGGAGCTGGAAATGGCC
ATGGATCCGGATCGCAAGGCTGCAGTCAGCCATTGGCAGCAACAGTCTTACCTGGACTCAGGAATACACT
CTGGGGCCACAACTACTGCCCCGTCCCTGAGTGGCAAAGGCAACCCGGAGGATGACGATGTGGATAATCA
GGTGCTTTATGAGTGGGAGCAGGGCTTCAACCAGTCCTTCAACCAAGAGCAAGTAGCAGACATCGATGGT
CAATACGCCATGACCAGAGCCCAGAGAGTCCGGGCGGCCATGTTCCCGGAGACTCTCGATGAGGGCATGC
AGATACCTTCCACACAGTTCGACTCTGCGCATCCCACCAATGTCCAGCGCCTGGCTGAGCCCTCGCAGAT
GCTCAAACATGCCGTGGTCAACCTCATCAACTACCAGGACGACGCAGAGCTGGCCACTCGTGCCATTCCA
GAGCTCACCAAACTACTGAACGACGAGGATCAGGTGGTGGTTAATAAGGCAGCTGTGATGGTGCACCAGC
TCTCCAAGAAAGAGGCCTCTCGTCACGCCATCATGCGCTCCCCACAGATGGTATCGGCCATTGTGAGGAC
CATGCAGAACACTAATGATGTAGAAACAGCCCGTTGCACCTCTGGCACCCTACACAATCTTTCCCACCAC
AGAGAANGACTGCTTGCCATCTTTAAATCAGGAGGCATCCCTGCCCTCGTCAAAATGCTCGGCTCCCCTG
TGGACTCTGTGCTGTTTTACGCTATTACAACTCTACACAACCTGCTACTGCACCAAGAAGGAGCCAAGA
